Addgene plasmid #42196: pcDNA3 βarr1 S412D Flag
Depositing lab: Robert Lefkowitz. Depositing organization: Duke University. Publication: Beta-arrestin-dependent formation of beta2 adrenergic receptor-Src protein kinase complexes. Luttrell LM, Ferguson SS, Daaka Y, Miller WE, Maudsley S, Della Rocca GJ, Lin F, Kawakatsu H, Owada K, Luttrell DK, Caron MG, Lefkowitz RJ. Science. 1999 Jan 29. 283(5402):655-61. 10.1126/science.283.5402.655 PubMed 9924018.
Backbone
  Vector backbone: pcDNA3
  Backbone manufacturer: Invitrogen
  Backbone size w/o insert (bp): 5446
  Total vector size (bp): 6700
  Vector type: Mammalian Expression
  Selectable markers: Neomycin (select with G418)
Growth in bacteria
  Bacterial resistance: Ampicillin, 100 μg/mL
  Growth temperature: 37°C
  Growth strain: DH5alpha
  Copy number: High Copy
Gene/Insert
  Gene/Insert name: β-arrestin 1 S412D (alt names: β-arrestin 1; Beta arrestin 1; arrb1)
  Species: R. norvegicus (rat)
  Insert size (bp): 1300
  Mutation: S412D
  GenBank ID: NM_012910.2 NP_037042.1
  Entrez Gene: Arrb1 (a.k.a. BARRES)
  Promoter: CMV
  Tag / fusion protein: Flag (C terminal on insert)
  Cloning method: Restriction Enzyme; 5′ cloning site EcoRI (not destroyed); 3′ cloning site XhoI (not destroyed)
  Sequencing primers: 5′ CMV-F; 3′ BGH-rev
Terms and licenses: Academic/Nonprofit Terms; Industry Terms: Not Available to Industry
Depositor comments: Flag epitope-tagged truncation mutants of β-arrestin 1 were prepared by the polymerase chain reaction (PCR), incorporating an Eco RI site, minimal Kozak sequence (ACC), and initiator methionine codon into the 5' primer, and the Flag epitope sequence, stop codon, and an Xho I site into the 3' primer. PCR products were subcloned into pcDNA3. DNA sequences were confirmed by dideoxynucleotide sequencing.
How to cite: pcDNA3 βarr1 S412D Flag was a gift from Robert Lefkowitz (Addgene plasmid # 42196 ; http://n2t.net/addgene:42196 ; RRID:Addgene_42196)
