[The description below was written by a language model from this plasmid's Addgene catalogue record.]
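Description:
pcDNA3 βarr1 S412D Flag is a mammalian expression plasmid built on the Invitrogen pcDNA3 backbone, with a total size of about 6.7 kb. It is maintained in E. coli as a high-copy plasmid under ampicillin selection. It also carries a neomycin resistance marker, so transfected mammalian cells can be selected with G418 for stable expression.

The insert is a roughly 1.3 kb cDNA encoding rat β-arrestin 1 (Arrb1) with a serine-to-aspartate substitution at residue 412. It sits between retained EcoRI and XhoI sites and is transcribed from the CMV immediate-early promoter. According to the depositor's comments on this series of constructs, the coding sequences were generated by PCR: the 5′ primer supplied the EcoRI site, a minimal Kozak sequence and the initiator methionine, and the 3′ primer added a C-terminal Flag epitope, a stop codon and the XhoI site. Those comments refer to truncation mutants, whereas this entry is catalogued as a point mutant, so the note may describe the general cloning strategy rather than this plasmid specifically. The Flag tag allows detection and immunoprecipitation of the expressed protein with anti-Flag antibodies.

Replacing serine with aspartate is a common way to mimic constitutive phosphorylation, although the record does not state the functional rationale for this mutation. The associated publication concerns β-arrestin-dependent assembly of β2 adrenergic receptor–Src kinase complexes. This suggests the construct is used for transient or stable expression in mammalian cells to test how the state of residue 412 affects β-arrestin 1 function in receptor signalling and complex formation.
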