>Addgene plasmid #42196 | pcDNA3 βarr1 S412D Flag | addgene partial sequence | sequence record 57543 | BGH-rev 5'-TAGAAGGCACAGTCGAGG-3'
TAGCATTTAGGTGACACTATAGAATAGGGCCCTCTAGATGCATGCTCGAGCGGCCGCCAGTGTGATGGAT
CTTACTTGTCGTCATCGTCTTTGTAGTCTCTGTTGTTGAGGTGTGGATCGCCGGTGCCATCATCCTCTTC
GTCCTTGTCATCCTTCATGCCTTTCAGCCGCTGACGAGCAAAGTCCTCAAACACAATGTCGTCATCATTG
GTGTCAAGCTCTATGAGATTGGTGTCTACTGGAGTCTCGCTCTCTGGAACTTCCCGATGTGGGGGCTCCT
CTTTAGGCTTGGGGTGCATTAAGGTAAAGGGCAGTTCCACAGCCACGTCACTGGATGCAAGGTCTCCCAA
CAGGCCGCCCCGGGACACCACCAGCTTCACTTTGACTTTGTAGGAAACAATGATACCCAGGATTTCACGG
TTGGCGCCTTCCCGCAACAGAGTGCTGGAAGCCAGATTTGTGTCTTCATGCTTGAGCTTCCCGTCGAGGG
CAAGCCCCCGCTTCTCTCTGTTGTTTGCCAGGAAGGGAGTCAGTGTGTAGACCTTGCAGAATGTTGAGCT
GGGTGCCACAGTATCATCAGCTTCCTCCATGGCCACTGGGCACTTGTACTGAGCTGTGTTGAAGAGACAG
ATGTCTGCATACTGGCGCACCGAGATCTTGATCTTCTTCACAGTCTTGTTGGTGTTGTTGGTGACATGGA
CATTGACGCTGATGGGTTCTCCATGATAATAGATCTCCTTATCCAGAGATGCCTCAAGGTGCAGGGGCTT
GTCCGACATGAGGAACTGTCTGGTGGTCTCAGCCGTGGGCTGAGGGCCAGGCCTCTCAGGGGCATATTGA
ACCTTCCGGATGACTAGCCGCACAGAATTCCTTTTGTGGATCTTCTCCTCCAGGTTCTCAGCACAGAAG
